Addgene plasmid #63903: pYC44
Purpose: (Empty Backbone) Initial Integrative Vector
Depositing lab: Irene Castano Navarro. Depositing organization: Instituto Potosino de Investigacion Cientifica y Tecnologica. Publication: Expression vectors for C-terminal fusions with fluorescent proteins and epitope tags in Candida glabrata. Yanez-Carrillo P, Orta-Zavalza E, Gutierrez-Escobedo G, Patron-Soberano A, De Las Penas A, Castano I. Fungal Genet Biol. 2015 May 15. pii: S1087-1845(15)00087-0. doi: 10.1016/j.fgb.2015.04.020. PubMed 25986172.
Backbone
  Vector backbone: pRS306
  Backbone size (bp): 4372
  Vector type: Yeast Expression
  Selectable markers: URA3 ; Nourseothricin
  Tag / fusion protein: FRT::3'UTRcta::NAT::FRT
Growth in bacteria
  Bacterial resistance: Ampicillin, 100 μg/mL
  Growth temperature: 30°C
  Growth strain: DH10B
  Copy number: High Copy
Gene/Insert
  Cloning method: Restriction Enzyme
Terms and licenses: Academic/Nonprofit Terms; Industry Terms: Not Available to Industry
How to cite: pYC44 was a gift from Irene Castano Navarro (Addgene plasmid # 63903 ; http://n2t.net/addgene:63903 ; RRID:Addgene_63903)
