[The description below was written by a language model from this plasmid's Addgene catalogue record and pLannotate feature annotations shown in this document.]
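Description:
pYC44 is an empty integrative yeast vector built on the pRS306 backbone and described as the initial integrative vector in a set of plasmids made for C-terminal fusions with fluorescent proteins and epitope tags in Candida glabrata. Like its parent, it has no annotated yeast replication origin or centromere, so it can only be maintained in yeast by integrating into the chromosome. In E. coli it is propagated as a high-copy plasmid through a ColE1/pUC-type origin with ampicillin resistance (AmpR/bla). An f1 origin and the remnants of the pBluescript lacZα/lac promoter region are also carried over from the backbone.

Two yeast markers are present. The S. cerevisiae URA3 gene, under its own promoter, provides uracil prototrophy selection and can be counterselected with 5-FOA. The second marker lies within the split multiple cloning site, flanked by the T7 and T3 promoters. It is a nourseothricin resistance cassette consisting of a streptothricin acetyltransferase coding sequence (NAT) driven by the Ashbya gossypii TEF promoter and followed by the TEF terminator. This cassette is bracketed by two minimal FRT sites in the same orientation, so FLP recombinase can excise the marker after integration. The catalogue entry describes the module as FRT::3'UTRcta::NAT::FRT, which indicates a 3' UTR segment between the first FRT and the NAT cassette. The feature table leaves the roughly 330 bp in that position unannotated, and the record does not further define the element. No gene, tag or reporter is inserted. The remaining polylinker sites allow restriction cloning of such sequences, with the 3' UTR presumably placed to terminate fusions cloned upstream of it.
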