Features (pLannotate 1.2.2; 23 found; start..end, strand, type, name):
    137..184     +  misc_feature   bom (fragment): basis of mobility region from pBR322
    195..410     +  promoter       URA3 promoter: S. cerevisiae URA3
    411..1214    +  CDS            URA3: orotidine-5'-phosphate decarboxylase, required for uracil biosynthesis; S. cerevisiae URA3; yeast auxotrophic marker, counterselectable with 5-fluoroorotic acid (5-FOA)
   1293..1342    +  misc_feature   bom (fragment): basis of mobility region from pBR322
   1343..1798    -  rep_origin     f1 ori (sequence partly withheld): f1 bacteriophage origin of replication; arrow indicates direction of (+) strand synthesis
   1806..1963    -  CDS            lacZα (fragment): LacZα fragment of β-galactosidase; lacZ fragment
   1966..1984    +  promoter       T7 promoter: promoter for bacteriophage T7 RNA polymerase
   1993..2034    +  misc_feature   MCS (fragment): pBluescript multiple cloning site
   2035..2068    -  protein_bind   FRT (minimal): supports FLP-mediated excision but not integration (Turan and Bode, 2011) FLP recombinase from the Saccharomyces cerevisiae 2μ plasmid
   2398..2741    +  promoter       TEF promoter: Ashbya gossypii TEF promoter
   2758..3327    +  CDS            sta: STA_STRLA - Experimental evidence at protein level: Swiss-Prot protein existence level 1. Involved in resistance to streptothricin, a broad-spectrum antibiotic produced by streptomycetes. Detoxifies streptothricin via acetylation of the beta amino group of the first beta-lysyl moiety of streptothricin. From Streptomyces lavendulae.
   3344..3541    +  terminator     TEF terminator: Ashbya gossypii TEF terminator
   3584..3617    -  protein_bind   FRT (minimal): supports FLP-mediated excision but not integration (Turan and Bode, 2011) FLP recombinase from the Saccharomyces cerevisiae 2μ plasmid
   3620..3641    +  misc_feature   MCS (fragment): pBluescript multiple cloning site
   3653..3671    -  promoter       T3 promoter: promoter for bacteriophage T3 RNA polymerase
   3716..3732    -  protein_bind   lac operator: The lac repressor binds to the lac operator to inhibit transcription in E. coli. This inhibition can be relieved by adding lactose or isopropyl-β-D-thiogalactopyranoside (IPTG). lac repressor encoded by lacI
   3740..3770    -  promoter       lac promoter: promoter for the E. coli lac operon
   3785..3806    -  protein_bind   CAP binding site: CAP binding activates transcription in the presence of cAMP. E. coli catabolite activator protein
   3819..3911    -  CDS            lacI (fragment): lac repressor; lacI; The lac repressor binds to the lac operator to inhibit transcription in E. coli. This inhibition can be relieved by adding lactose or isopropyl-β-D-thiogalactopyranoside (IPTG).
   4094..4682    -  rep_origin     ori: high-copy-number ColE1/pMB1/pBR322/pUC origin of replication
   4853..5713    -  CDS            AmpR: β-lactamase; bla; confers resistance to ampicillin, carbenicillin, and related antibiotics
   5714..5818    -  promoter       AmpR promoter: bla
   5913..35      +  CDS            rop (fragment) (across the origin): Rop protein, which maintains plasmids at low copy number; rop
>Addgene plasmid #63903 | pYC44 | depositor full sequence | sequence record 111181 | pYC44 sequence 5913 bps
TCGCGCGTTTCGGTGATGACGGTGAAAACCTCTGACACATGCAGCTCCCGGAGACGGTCACAGCTTGTCT
GTAAGCGGATGCCGGGAGCAGACAAGCCCGTCAGGGCGCGTCAGCGGGTGTTGGCGGGTGTCGGGGCTGG
CTTAACTATGCGGCATCAGAGCAGATTGTACTGAGAGTGCACCACGCTTTTCAATTCAATTCATCATTTT
TTTTTTATTCTTTTTTTTGATTTCGGTTTCTTTGAAATTTTTTTGATTCGGTAATCTCCGAACAGAAGGA
AGAACGAAGGAAGGAGCACAGACTTAGATTGGTATATATACGCATATGTAGTGTTGAAGAAACATGAAAT
TGCCCAGTATTCTTAACCCAACTGCACAGAACAAAAACCTGCAGGAAACGAAGATAAATCATGTCGAAAG
CTACATATAAGGAACGTGCTGCTACTCATCCTAGTCCTGTTGCTGCCAAGCTATTTAATATCATGCACGA
AAAGCAAACAAACTTGTGTGCTTCATTGGATGTTCGTACCACCAAGGAATTACTGGAGTTAGTTGAAGCA
TTAGGTCCCAAAATTTGTTTACTAAAAACACATGTGGATATCTTGACTGATTTTTCCATGGAGGGCACAG
TTAAGCCGCTAAAGGCATTATCCGCCAAGTACAATTTTTTACTCTTCGAAGACAGAAAATTTGCTGACAT
TGGTAATACAGTCAAATTGCAGTACTCTGCGGGTGTATACAGAATAGCAGAATGGGCAGACATTACGAAT
GCACACGGTGTGGTGGGCCCAGGTATTGTTAGCGGTTTGAAGCAGGCGGCAGAAGAAGTAACAAAGGAAC
CTAGAGGCCTTTTGATGTTAGCAGAATTGTCATGCAAGGGCTCCCTATCTACTGGAGAATATACTAAGGG
TACTGTTGACATTGCGAAGAGCGACAAAGATTTTGTTATCGGCTTTATTGCTCAAAGAGACATGGGTGGA
AGAGATGAAGGTTACGATTGGTTGATTATGACACCCGGTGTGGGTTTAGATGACAAGGGAGACGCATTGG
GTCAACAGTATAGAACCGTGGATGATGTGGTCTCTACAGGATCTGACATTATTATTGTTGGAAGAGGACT
ATTTGCAAAGGGAAGGGATGCTAAGGTAGAGGGTGAACGTTACAGAAAAGCAGGCTGGGAAGCATATTTG
AGAAGATGCGGCCAGCAAAACTAAAAAACTGTATTATAAGTAAATGCATGTATACTAAACTCACAAATTA
GAGCTTCAATTTAATTATATCAGTTATTACCCTGCGGTGTGAAATACCGCACAGATGCGTAAGGAGAAAA
TACCGCATCAGGAAATTGTAAACGTTAATATTTTGTTAAAATTCGCGTTAAATTTTTGTTAAATCAGCTC
ATTTTTTAACCAATAGGCCGAAATCGGCAAAATCCCTTATAAATCAAAAGAATAGACCGAGATAGGGT
[37 nt withheld, positions 1469-1505]
AAAGAACGTGGACTCCAACGTCAAAGG
[49 nt withheld, positions 1533-1581]
T
[91 nt withheld, positions 1583-1673]
G
[124 nt withheld, positions 1675-1798]
CGCGCCATTCGCCATTCAGGCTGCGCAACTGTTGGGAAGGGCGATCGGTGCGGGCCTCTTCGCTATTACG
CCAGCTGGCGAAGGGGGGATGTGCTGCAAGGCGATTAAGTTGGGTAACGCCAGGGTTTTCCCAGTCACGA
CGTTGTAAAACGACGGCCAGTGAATTGTAATACGACTCACTATAGGGCGAATTGGAGCTCCACCGCGGTG
GCGGCCGCTCTAGAACTAGTGGATCCGAAGTTCCTATACTTTCTAGAGAATAGGAACTTCGTGCGCTTTT
GAACCACGTAAAGTGCTGTAAACCAGCTCTATTCAATGAGGTAAATGATAAAGTTTATAAGAGACCAAAA
AATTCAAAAAAAAAATTGAAAAATTATATTGGTATTTATATGAAACAATAGTTCAGTTCAAAGCGCTAGC
TTTTCTCATCTCAACTAACCGGTATTAGGTGGGTATTTATTTAATATGGGAACAAGAAATGTGACATTAA
TGTTCATGTTTTTATTTTCATTATTTATTCTATATGGTTTGGGACTTGATGTTATGTCTTAATTCATAGA
GATCCGCTTGCCTCGTCCCCGCCGGGTCACCCGGCCAGCGACATGGAGGCCCAGAATACCCTCCTTGACA
GTCTTGACGTGCGCAGCTCAGGGGCATGATGTGACTGTCGCCCGTACATTTAGCCCATACATCCCCATGT
ATAATCATTTGCATCCATACATTTTGATGGCCGCACGGCGCGAAGCAAAAATTACGGCTCCTCGCTGCAG
ACCTGCGAGCAGGGAAACGCTCCCCTCACAGACGCGTTGAATTGTCCCCACGCCGCGCCCCTGTAGAGAA
ATATAAAAGGTTAGGATTTGCCACTGAGGTTCTTCTTTCATATACTTCCTTTTAAAATCTTGCTAGGATA
CAGTTCTCACATCACATCCGAACATAAACAACCGGATCATCCTACAATTATGTCTACTACTTTGGATGAT
ACTGCTTATAGATACAGAACTTCTGTTCCAGGTGATGCTGAAGCTATTGAAGCTTTGGATGGTTCTTTCA
CTACCGATACTGTTTTTAGAGTTACTGCTACTGGTGATGGTTTCACTTTGAGAGAAGTTCCAGTTGATCC
ACCATTGACTAAGGTTTTCCCAGATGATGAATCCGATGATGAATCCGATGCTGGTGAAGATGGTGATCCA
GATTCTAGAACTTTCGTTGCTTATGGTGATGATGGTGATTTGGCTGGTTTCGTTGTTGTTTCTTATTCTG
GTTGGAACAGAAGATTGACTGTTGAAGATATTGAAGTTGCTCCAGAACATAGAGGTCATGGTGTTGGTAG
AGCTTTGATGGGTTTGGCTACTGAATTCGCCAGAGAAAGAGGTGCTGGTCATTTGTGGTTGGAAGTTACC
AATGTTAATGCTCCAGCTATTCATGCTTATAGAAGAATGGGTTTCACTTTGTGTGGTTTGGATACTGCTT
TATACGATGGTACTGCTTCCGATGGTGAACAAGCTTTGTATATGTCTATGCCATGTCCATAATAACTCGA
CCAGTACTGACAATAAAAAGATTCTTGTTTTCAAGAACTTGTCATTTGTATAGTTTTTTTATATTGTAGT
TGTTCTATTTTAATCAAATGTTAGCGTGATTTATATTTTTTTTCGCCTCGACATCATCTGCCCAGATGCG
AAGTTAAGTGCGCAGAAAGTAATATCATGCGTCAATCGTATGTGAATGCTGGTCGCTATACTGCTGTCGA
TTCGATACTAACGCCGCCATCCAGTGTCGATCGACGAAGTTCCTATACTTTCTAGAGAATAGGAACTTCG
TCCTCGAGGGGGGGCCCGGTACCAGCTTTTGTTCCCTTTAGTGAGGGTTAATTCCGAGCTTGGCGTAATC
ATGGTCATAGCTGTTTCCTGTGTGAAATTGTTATCCGCTCACAATTCCACACAACATAGGAGCCGGAAGC
ATAAAGTGTAAAGCCTGGGGTGCCTAATGAGTGAGGTAACTCACATTAATTGCGTTGCGCTCACTGCCCG
CTTTCCAGTCGGGAAACCTGTCGTGCCAGCTGCATTAATGAATCGGCCAACGCGCGGGGAGAGGCGGTTT
GCGTATTGGGCGCTCTTCCGCTTCCTCGCTCACTGACTCGCTGCGCTCGGTCGTTCGGCTGCGGCGAGCG
GTATCAGCTCACTCAAAGGCGGTAATACGGTTATCCACAGAATCAGGGGATAACGCAGGAAAGAACATGT
GAGCAAAAGGCCAGCAAAAGGCCAGGAACCGTAAAAAGGCCGCGTTGCTGGCGTTTTTCCATAGGCTCGG
CCCCCCTGACGAGCATCACAAAAATCGACGCTCAAGTCAGAGGTGGCGAAACCCGACAGGACTATAAAGA
TACCAGGCGTTCCCCCCTGGAAGCTCCCTCGTGCGCTCTCCTGTTCCGACCCTGCCGCTTACCGGATACC
TGTCCGCCTTTCTCCCTTCGGGAAGCGTGGCGCTTTCTCAATGCTCACGCTGTAGGTATCTCAGTTCGGT
GTAGGTCGTTCGCTCCAAGCTGGGCTGTGTGCACGAACCCCCCGTTCAGCCCGACCGCTGCGCCTTATCC
GGTAACTATCGTCTTGAGTCCAACCCGGTAAGACACGACTTATCGCCACTGGCAGCAGCCACTGGTAACA
GGATTAGCAGAGCGAGGTATGTAGGCGGTGCTACAGAGTTCTTGAAGTGGTGGCCTAACTACGGCTACAC
TAGAAGGACAGTATTTGGTATCTGCGCTCTGCTGAAGCCAGTTACCTTCGGAAAAAGAGTTGGTAGCTCT
TGATCCGGCAAACAAACCACCGCTGGTAGCGGTGGTTTTTTTGTTTGCAAGCAGCAGATTACGCGCAGAA
AAAAAGGATCTCAAGAAGATCCTTTGATCTTTTCTACGGGGTCTGACGCTCAGTGGAACGAAAACTCACG
TTAAGGGATTTTGGTCATGAGATTATCAAAAAGGATCTTCACCTAGATCCTTTTAAATTAAAAATGAAGT
TTTAAATCAATCTAAAGTATATATGAGTAAACTTGGTCTGACAGTTACCAATGCTTAATCAGTGAGGCAC
CTATCTCAGCGATCTGTCTATTTCGTTCATCCATAGTTGCCTGACTGCCCGTCGTGTAGATAACTACGAT
ACGGGAGGGCTTACCATCTGGCCCCAGTGCTGCAATGATACCGCGAGACCCACGCTCACCGGCTCCAGAT
TTATCAGCAATAAACCAGCCAGCCGGAAGGGCCGAGCGCAGAAGTGGTCCTGCAACTTTATCCGCCTCCA
TCCAGTCTATTAATTGTTGCCGGGAAGCTAGAGTAAGTAGTTCGCCAGTTAATAGTTTGCGCAACGTTGT
TGCCATTGCTACAGGCATCGTGGTGTCACGCTCGTCGTTTGGTATGGCTTCATTCAGCTCCGGTTCCCAA
CGATCAAGGCGAGTTACATGATCCCCCATGTTGTGAAAAAAAGCGGTTAGCTCCTTCGGTCCTCCGATCG
TTGTCAGAAGTAAGTTGGCCGCAGTGTTATCACTCATGGTTATGGCAGCACTGCATAATTCTCTTACTGT
CATGCCATCCGTAAGATGCTTTTCTGTGACTGGTGAGTACTCAACCAAGTCATTCTGAGAATAGTGTATG
CGGCGACCGAGTTGCTCTTGCCCGGCGTCAATACGGGATAATACCGCGCCACATAGCAGAACTTTAAAAG
TGCTCATCATTGGAAAACGTTCTTCGGGGCGAAAACTCTCAAGGATCTTACCGCTGTTGAGATCCAGTTC
GATGTAACCCACTCGTGCACCCAACTGATCTTCAGCATCTTTTACTTTCACCAGCGTTTCTGGGTGAGCA
AAAACAGGAAGGCAAAATGCCGCAAAAAAGGGAATAAGGGCGACACGGAAATGTTGAATACTCATACTCT
TCCTTTTTCAATATTATTGAAGCATTTATCAGGGTTATTGTCTCATGAGCGGATACATATTTGAATGTAT
TTAGAAAAATAAACAAATAGGGGTTCCGCGCACATTTCCCCGAAAAGTGCCACCTGACGTCTAAGAAACC
ATTATTATCATGACATTAACCTATAAAAATAGGCGTATCACGAGGCCCTTTCGTC
