>Addgene plasmid #63903 | pYC44 | addgene partial sequence | sequence record 111179 | M13pUC-Fwd 5'-CCCAGTCACGACGTTGTAAAACG-3'
AATTGGAGCTCCACCGCGGTGGCGGCCGCTCTAGAACTAGTGGATCCGAAGTTCCTATACTTTCTAGAGA
ATAGGAACTTCGTGCGCTTTTGAACCACGTAAAGTGCTGTAAACCAGCTCTATTCAATGAGGTAAATGAT
AAAGTTTATAAGAGACCAAAAAATTCAAAAAAAAAATTGAAAAATTATATTGGTATTTATATGAAACAAT
AGTTCAGTTCAAAGCGCTAGCTTTTCTCATCTCAACTAACCGGTATTAGGTGGGTATTTATTTAATATGG
GAACAAGAAATGTGACATTAATGTTCATGTTTTTATTTTCATTATTTATTCTATATGGTTTGGGACTTGA
TGTTATGTCTTAATTCATAGAGATCCGCTTGCCTCGTCCCCGCCGGGTCACCCGGCCAGCGACATGGAGG
CCCAGAATACCCTCCTTGACAGTCTTGACGTGCGCAGCTCAGGGGCATGATGTGACTGTCGCCCGTACAT
TTAGCCCATACATCCCCATGTATAATCATTTGCATCCATACATTTTGATGGCCGCACGGCGCGAAGCAAA
AATTACGGCTCCTCGCTGCAGACCTGCGAGCAGGGAAACGCTCCCCTCACAGACGCGTTGAATTGTCCCC
ACGCCGCGCCCCTGTAGAGAAATATAAAAGGTTAGGATTTGCCACTGAGGTTCTTCTTTCATATACTTCC
TTTTAAAATCTTGCTAGGATACAGTTCTCACATCACATCCGAACATAAACAACCGGATCATCCTACAATT
ATGTCTACTACTTTGGATGATACTGCTTATAGATACAGAACTTCTGTTCCAGGTGATGCTGAAGCTATTG
AAGCTTTGGATGGTTCTTTCACTACCGATACTGTT
