>Addgene plasmid #63903 | pYC44 | addgene partial sequence | sequence record 111215 | M13pUC-Rev 5'-AGCGGATAACAATTTCACACAGG-3'
AATTAACCCTCACTAAAGGGAACAAAAGCTGGTACCGGGCCCCCCCTCGAGGACGAAGTTCCTATTCTCT
AGAAAGTATAGGAACTTCGTCGATCGACACTGGATGGCGGCGTTAGTATCGAATCGACAGCAGTATAGCG
ACCAGCATTCACATACGATTGACGCATGATATTACTTTCTGCGCACTTAACTTCGCATCTGGGCAGATGA
TGTCGAGGCGAAAAAAAATATAAATCACGCTAACATTTGATTAAAATAGAACAACTACAATATAAAAAAA
CTATACAAATGACAAGTTCTTGAAAACAAGAATCTTTTTATTGTCAGTACTGGTCGAGTTATTATGGACA
TGGCATAGACATATACAAAGCTTGTTCACCATCGGAAGCAGTACCATCGTATAAAGCAGTATCCAAACCA
CACAAAGTGAAACCCATTCTTCTATAAGCATGAATAGCTGGAGCATTAACATTGGTAACTTCCAACCACA
AATGACCAGCACCTCTTTCTCTGGCGAATTCAGTAGCCAAACCCATCAAAGCTCTACCAACACCATGACC
TCTATGTTCTGGAGCAACTTCAATATCTTCAACAGTCAATCTTCTGTTCCAACCAGAATAAGAAACAACA
ACGAAACCAGCCAAATCACCATCATCACCATAAGCAACGAAAGTTCTAGAATCTGGATCACCATCTTCAC
CAGCATCGGATTCATCATCGGATTCATCATCTGGGAA
